>Addgene plasmid #32594 | pENTR-R4r-ECFP-R3r | depositor full sequence | sequence record 38085 | pENTR-R4r-ECFP-R3r sequence 3382 bps
TATAATAAAGTTGAACGAGAAACGTAAAATGATATAAATATCAATATATTAAATTAGATTTTGCATAAAA
AACAGACTACATAATACTGTAAAACACAACATATCCAGTCACTATGAATCAACTACTTAGATGGTATTAG
TGACCTGTACTGCAGGGCGGCCGCGATATCCCCTATAGTGAGTCGTATTACATGGTCATAGCTGTTTCCT
GGCAGCTCTGGCCCGTGTCTCAAAATCTCTGATGTTACATTGCACAAGATAAAAATATATCATCATGAAC
AATAAAACTGTCTGCTTACATAAACAGTAATACAAGGGGTGTTATGAGCCATATTCAACGGGAAACGTCG
AGGCCGCGATTAAATTCCAACATGGATGCTGATTTATATGGGTATAAATGGGCTCGCGATAATGTCGGGC
AATCAGGTGCGACAATCTATCGCTTGTATGGGAAGCCCGATGCGCCAGAGTTGTTTCTGAAACATGGCAA
AGGTAGCGTTGCCAATGATGTTACAGATGAGATGGTCAGACTAAACTGGCTGACGGAATTTATGCCTCTT
CCGACCATCAAGCATTTTATCCGTACTCCTGATGATGCATGGTTACTCACCACTGCGATCCCCGGAAAAA
CAGCATTCCAGGTATTAGAAGAATATCCTGATTCAGGTGAAAATATTGTTGATGCGCTGGCAGTGTTCCT
GCGCCGGTTGCATTCGATTCCTGTTTGTAATTGTCCTTTTAACAGCGATCGCGTATTTCGTCTCGCTCAG
GCGCAATCACGAATGAATAACGGTTTGGTTGATGCGAGTGATTTTGATGACGAGCGTAATGGCTGGCCTG
TTGAACAAGTCTGGAAAGAAATGCATAAACTTTTGCCATTCTCACCGGATTCAGTCGTCACTCATGGTGA
TTTCTCACTTGATAACCTTATTTTTGACGAGGGGAAATTAATAGGTTGTATTGATGTTGGACGAGTCGGA
ATCGCAGACCGATACCAGGATCTTGCCATCCTATGGAACTGCCTCGGTGAGTTTTCTCCTTCATTACAGA
AACGGCTTTTTCAAAAATATGGTATTGATAATCCTGATATGAATAAATTGCAGTTTCATTTGATGCTCGA
TGAGTTTTTCTAATCAGAATTGGTTAATTGGTTGTAACACTGGCAGAGCATTACGCTGACTTGACGGGAC
GGCGCAAGCTCATGACCAAAATCCCTTAACGTGAGTTACGCGTCGTTCCACTGAGCGTCAGACCCCGTAG
AAAAGATCAAAGGATCTTCTTGAGATCCTTTTTTTCTGCGCGTAATCTGCTGCTTGCAAACAAAAAAACC
ACCGCTACCAGCGGTGGTTTGTTTGCCGGATCAAGAGCTACCAACTCTTTTTCCGAAGGTAACTGGCTTC
AGCAGAGCGCAGATACCAAATACTGTTCTTCTAGTGTAGCCGTAGTTAGGCCACCACTTCAAGAACTCTG
TAGCACCGCCTACATACCTCGCTCTGCTAATCCTGTTACCAGTGGCTGCTGCCAGTGGCGATAAGTCGTG
TCTTACCGGGTTGGACTCAAGACGATAGTTACCGGATAAGGCGCAGCGGTCGGGCTGAACGGGGGGTTCG
TGCACACAGCCCAGCTTGGAGCGAACGACCTACACCGAACTGAGATACCTACAGCGTGAGCTATGAGAAA
GCGCCACGCTTCCCGAAGGGAGAAAGGCGGACAGGTATCCGGTAAGCGGCAGGGTCGGAACAGGAGAGCG
CACGAGGGAGCTTCCAGGGGGAAACGCCTGGTATCTTTATAGTCCTGTCGGGTTTCGCCACCTCTGACTT
GAGCGTCGATTTTTGTGATGCTCGTCAGGGGGGCGGAGCCTATGGAAAAACGCCAGCAACGCGGCCTTTT
TACGGTTCCTGGCCTTTTGCTGGCCTTTTGCTCACATGTTCTTTCCTGCGTTATCCCCTGATTCTGTGGA
TAACCGTATTACCGCCTTTGAGTGAGCTGATACCGCTCGCCGCAGCCGAACGACCGAGCGCAGCGAGTCA
GTGAGCGAGGAAGCGGAAGAGCGCCCAATACGCAAACCGCCTCTCCCCGCGCGTTGGCCGATTCATTAAT
GCAGCTGGCACGACAGGTTTCCCGACTGGAAAGCGGGCAGTGAGCGCAACGCAATTAATACGCGTACCGC
TAGCCAGGAAGAGTTTGTAGAAACGCAAAAAGGCCATCCGTCAGGATGGCCTTCTGCTTAGTTTGATGCC
TGGCAGTTTATGGCGGGCGTCCTGCCCGCCACCCTCCGGGCCGTTGCTTCACAACGTTCAAATCCGCTCC
CGGCGGATTTGTCCTACTCAGGAGAGCGTTCACCGACAAACAACAGATAAAACGAAAGGCCCAGTCTTCC
GACTGAGCCTTTCGTTTTATTTGATGCCTGGCAGTTCCCTACTCTCGCGTTAACGCTAGCATGGATGTTT
TCCCAGTCACGACGTTGTAAAACGACGGCCAGTCTTAAGCTCGGGCCCCTACAGGTCACTAATACCATCT
AAGTAGTTGATTCATAGTGACTGGATATGTTGTGTTTTACAGTATTATGTAGTCTGTTTTTTATGCAAAA
TCTAATTTAATATATTGATATTTATATCATTTTACGTTTCTCGTTCAACTTTTCTATACAAAGTTGCTGT
GAGCAAGGGCGAGGAGCTGTTCACCGGGGTGGTGCCCATCCTGGTCGAGCTGGACGGCGACGTAAACGGC
CACAAGTTCAGCGTGTCCGGCGAGGGCGAGGGCGATGCCACCTACGGCAAGCTGACCCTGAAGTTCATCT
GCACCACCGGCAAGCTGCCCGTGCCCTGGCCCACCCTCGTGACCACCCTGACCTGGGGCGTGCAGTGCTT
CAGCCGCTACCCCGACCACATGAAGCAGCACGACTTCTTCAAGTCCGCCATGCCCGAAGGCTACGTCCAG
GAGCGCACCATCTTCTTCAAGGACGACGGCAACTACAAGACCCGCGCCGAGGTGAAGTTCGAGGGCGACA
CCCTGGTGAACCGCATCGAGCTGAAGGGCATCGACTTCAAGGAGGACGGCAACATCCTGGGGCACAAGCT
GGAGTACAACTACATCAGCCACAACGTCTATATCACCGCCGACAAGCAGAAGAACGGCATCAAGGCCAAC
TTCAAGATCCGCCACAACATCGAGGACGGCAGCGTGCAGCTCGCCGACCACTACCAGCAGAACACCCCCA
TCGGCGACGGCCCCGTGCTGCTGCCCGACAACCACTACCTGAGCACCCAGTCCGCCCTGAGCAAAGACCC
CAACGAGAAGCGCGATCACATGGTCCTGCTGGAGTTCGTGACCGCCGCCGGGATCACTCTCGGCATGGAC
GAGCTGTACAAGCACAACTTTG
Features (pLannotate 1.2.2; 11 found; start..end, strand, type, name):
    172..190     -  promoter       T7 promoter: promoter for bacteriophage T7 RNA polymerase
    324..1133    +  CDS            KanR: aminoglycoside phosphotransferase; aph(3')-Ia; confers resistance to kanamycin in bacteria or G418 (Geneticin®) in eukaryotes
   1280..1868    +  rep_origin     ori: high-copy-number ColE1/pMB1/pBR322/pUC origin of replication
   2051..2143    +  CDS            lacI (fragment): lac repressor; lacI; The lac repressor binds to the lac operator to inhibit transcription in E. coli. This inhibition can be relieved by adding lactose or isopropyl-β-D-thiogalactopyranoside (IPTG).
   2198..2225    -  terminator     rrnB T2 terminator: transcription terminator T2 from the E. coli rrnB gene
   2357..2400    +  terminator     rrnB T1 terminator: Escherichia coli rrnB; transcription terminator T1 from the E. coli rrnB gene
   2447..2483    -  CDS            lacZα (fragment): LacZα fragment of β-galactosidase; lacZ fragment
   2533..2652    -  protein_bind   attR1: mutant version of attR; recombination site for the Gateway® LR reaction LR Clonase™
   2636..2656    -  protein_bind   attB4: mutant version of attB; core recombination site for the Gateway® BP reaction BP Clonase™
   2659..3372    +  CDS            ECFP: ECFP is a basic (constitutively fluorescent) cyan fluorescent protein published in 1996, derived from Aequorea victoria. It has low acid sensitivity.
   3375..116     +  protein_bind   attR3 (across the origin): mutant version of attR; recombination site for the Gateway® LR reaction LR Clonase™
