[The description below was written by a language model from this plasmid's Addgene catalogue record and pLannotate feature annotations shown in this document.]
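Description:
pENTR-R4r-ECFP-R3r is a Gateway entry clone built by BP recombination of an ECFP fragment into the Invitrogen donor vector pDONR221 P4r-P3r. It is a small (about 3.4 kb) bacterial plasmid with no eukaryotic expression elements of its own. Propagation relies on a high-copy ColE1/pUC-type origin, and selection is by kanamycin through the aph(3')-Ia aminoglycoside phosphotransferase gene. The backbone also carries rrnB T1 and T2 transcription terminators upstream of the cloning site, which shield the insert from read-through transcription. A T7 promoter and short lacI and lacZα remnants are also present; these are vestigial vector sequences and provide primer sites.

The payload is the coding sequence for ECFP, the cyan fluorescent variant of Aequorea victoria GFP. It is flanked on both sides by attR-type recombination sites, as the R4r and R3r in the name indicate. The automated annotation labels the upstream site as attR1 overlapping an attB4 core and the downstream site as attR3. This is consistent with the attR4/attR3 pair expected from a P4r-P3r donor, the "attR1" call probably being a nearest-match label. No promoter, polyadenylation signal or fusion tag accompanies ECFP in the feature table, so the cassette functions purely as a modular reporter element.

In MultiSite Gateway assembly, an R4r-R3r entry clone occupies an internal position and is combined by LR recombination with neighbouring entry clones and a destination vector. According to the associated publication, the plasmid belongs to a modular toolbox for rapidly assembling viral vectors that raise or lower gene expression in neurons in vivo, in which ECFP would serve as a fluorescent marker module.
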