Addgene plasmid #32594: pENTR-R4r-ECFP-R3r
Depositing lab: Matthew Nolan. Depositing organization: University of Edinburgh. Publication: A Molecular Toolbox for Rapid Generation of Viral Vectors to Up- or Down-Regulate Neuronal Gene Expression in vivo. White MD, Milne RV, Nolan MF. Front Mol Neurosci. 2011;4:8. Epub 2011 Jul 4. 10.3389/fnmol.2011.00008 PubMed 21772812.
Backbone
  Vector backbone: pDONR221 P4r-P3r
  Backbone manufacturer: Invitrogen
  Vector type: Gateway cloning vector
Growth in bacteria
  Bacterial resistance: Kanamycin, 50 μg/mL
  Growth temperature: 30°C
  Growth strain: Stbl2
  Copy number: High Copy
Gene/Insert
  Gene/Insert name: ECFP
  Cloning method: Gateway Cloning
  Sequencing primers: 5′ M13 Forward
Terms and licenses: Academic/Nonprofit Terms; Industry Terms: Not Available to Industry
How to cite: pENTR-R4r-ECFP-R3r was a gift from Matthew Nolan (Addgene plasmid # 32594 ; http://n2t.net/addgene:32594 ; RRID:Addgene_32594)
