>Addgene plasmid #32594 | pENTR-R4r-ECFP-R3r | addgene partial sequence | sequence record 39038 | M13pUC-Fwd 5'-CCCAGTCACGACGTTGTAAAACG-3'
TCACTAATACCATCTAAGTAGTTGATTCATAGTGACTGGATATGTTGTGTTTTACAGTATTATGTAGTCT
GTTTTTTATGCAAAATCTAATTTAATATATTGATATTTATATCATTTTACGTTTCTCGTTCAACTTTTCT
ATACAAAGTTGACCATGGTGAGCAAGGGCGAGGAGCTGTTCACCGGGGTGGTGCCCATCCTGGTCGAGCT
GGACGGCGACGTAAACGGCCACAAGTTCAGCGTGTCCGGCGAGGGCGAGGGCGATGCCACCTACGGCAAG
CTGACCCTGAAGTTCATCTGCACCACCGGCAAGCTGCCCGTGCCCTGGCCCACCCTCGTGACCACCCTGA
CCTGGGGCGTGCAGTGCTTCAGCCGCTACCCCGACCACATGAAGCAGCACGACTTCTTCAAGTCCGCCAT
GCCCGAAGGCTACGTCCAGGAGCGCACCATCTTCTTCAAGGACGACGGCAACTACAAGACCCGCGCCGAG
GTGAAGTTCGAGGGCGACACCCTGGTGAACCGCATCGAGCTGAAGGGCATCGACTTCAAGGAGGACGGCA
ACATCCTGGGGCACAAGCTGGAGTACAACTACATCAGCCACAACGTCTATATCACCGCCGACAAGCAGAA
GAACGGCATCAAGGCC
